Addgene plasmid #105711: MT4
Purpose: Bacterial expression plasmids for production of recombinant metallothionein 4
Depositing lab: Artur Krężel. Depositing organization: University of Wroclaw.
Backbone
  Vector backbone: pTyb21
  Backbone manufacturer: NEB
  Vector type: Bacterial Expression
Growth in bacteria
  Bacterial resistance: Ampicillin, 100 μg/mL
  Growth temperature: 37°C
  Growth strain: DH5alpha
  Copy number: High Copy
Gene/Insert
  Gene/Insert name: Metallothionein 4
  Species: H. sapiens (human)
  Insert size (bp): 186
  Entrez Gene: MT4 (a.k.a. MT-4, MT-IV, MTIV)
  Tag / fusion protein: Chiting Binding Domanin-Intein (N terminal on backbone)
  Cloning method: Restriction Enzyme; 5′ cloning site SapI (destroyed during cloning); 3′ cloning site PstI (not destroyed)
Terms and licenses: Academic/Nonprofit Terms; Industry Terms: Not Available to Industry
How to cite: MT4 was a gift from Artur Krężel (Addgene plasmid # 105711 ; http://n2t.net/addgene:105711 ; RRID:Addgene_105711)
