[The description below was written by a language model from this plasmid's Addgene catalogue record and pLannotate feature annotations shown in this document.]
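Description:
MT4 is a bacterial expression plasmid built on the pTYB21 backbone (an intein-mediated purification vector) for producing recombinant human metallothionein 4. It replicates in E. coli from a ColE1/pMB1-type origin, listed in the catalogue as high copy, although the annotation also finds a rop gene and a bom fragment carried over from pBR322. Selection is by ampicillin through the β-lactamase gene. An M13 phage origin is also present, which would allow single-stranded DNA production. Short tetracycline-resistance and mbeC fragments are backbone remnants and are not functional markers.

The expression cassette is driven by a T7 promoter controlled by an adjacent lac operator, followed by the T7 gene 10 ribosome binding site. A plasmid-borne lacI gene supplies repressor, so expression is IPTG-inducible in a host that provides T7 RNA polymerase. Two rrnB T1 terminators sit upstream of the promoter, where they likely limit read-through, and a T7 terminator closes the unit. The open reading frame encodes the Sce VMA1 intein with a chitin binding domain inserted between its 5′ and 3′ regions, fused directly at its C-terminus to the roughly 186 bp metallothionein insert, which was cloned between SapI (destroyed) and PstI. The automated annotation labels this insert as a dolphin MT2 homologue. This most likely reflects sequence similarity within the metallothionein family, since the catalogue identifies it as human MT4.

In use, the fusion protein is captured on chitin resin through the binding domain. Thiol-induced cleavage at the intein's C-terminal junction then releases the metallothionein, and the SapI junction leaves little or no vector-derived sequence on it. This suits a small, cysteine-rich metal-binding protein intended for biochemical study.
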