Features (pLannotate 1.2.2; 23 found; start..end, strand, type, name):
     19..607     +  rep_origin     ori: high-copy-number ColE1/pMB1/pBR322/pUC origin of replication
    784..874     -  misc_feature   bom (fragment): basis of mobility region from pBR322
    976..1167    -  CDS            rop: Rop protein, which maintains plasmids at low copy number; rop
   1208..1318    +  CDS            mbeC (fragment): MBEC_ECOLX - Experimental evidence at protein level: Swiss-Prot protein existence level 1. Required for efficient mobilization of ColE1 plasmid and is thus essential to promote the specific transfer of the plasmid during conjugation. Probably functions by inducing DNA bending, helping the MbeA relaxase to melt the DNA around the nic site and cleave the phosphodiester bond. Binds specifically double-stranded DNA (dsDNA) containing the ColE1 oriT but does not recognize the inverted repeat (IR). From Escherichia coli.
   1353..1675    -  CDS            TcR (fragment): tetracycline efflux protein; tet; confers resistance to tetracycline
   1690..1711    -  protein_bind   CAP binding site: CAP binding activates transcription in the presence of cAMP. E. coli catabolite activator protein
   1724..2806    -  CDS            lacI: lac repressor; lacI; The lac repressor binds to the lac operator to inhibit transcription in E. coli. This inhibition can be relieved by adding lactose or isopropyl-β-D-thiogalactopyranoside (IPTG).
   2807..2884    -  promoter       lacI promoter: lacI
   2892..2985    -  CDS            TcR (fragment): tetracycline efflux protein; tet; confers resistance to tetracycline
   3037..3123    +  terminator     rrnB T1 terminator: Escherichia coli rrnB; transcription terminator T1 from the E. coli rrnB gene
   3220..3306    +  terminator     rrnB T1 terminator: Escherichia coli rrnB; transcription terminator T1 from the E. coli rrnB gene
   3441..3459    +  promoter       T7 promoter: promoter for bacteriophage T7 RNA polymerase
   3460..3484    +  protein_bind   lac operator: The lac repressor binds to the lac operator to inhibit transcription in E. coli. This inhibition can be relieved by adding lactose or isopropyl-β-D-thiogalactopyranoside (IPTG). lac repressor encoded by lacI
   3499..3521    +  RBS            RBS: efficient ribosome binding site from bacteriophage T7 gene 10 (Olins and Rangwala, 1989)
   3574..4392    +  CDS            Sce VMA intein 5' region: 5' region of the intein from the yeast Vma1 subunit of the vacuolar ATPase (Chong et al., 1998); Saccharomyces cerevisiae VMA1
   4399..4551    +  CDS            CBD: chitin binding domain from chitinase A1 (Watanabe et al., 1994); Bacillus circulans chiA
   4555..5103    +  CDS            Sce VMA intein 3' region: modified 3' region of the intein from the yeast Vma1 subunit of the vacuolar ATPase (Chong et al., 1998); Saccharomyces cerevisiae VMA1; C-terminal cleavage of this intein can be induced by thiols.
   5104..5286    +  CDS            MT2: MT2_STECO - Experimental evidence at protein level: Swiss-Prot protein existence level 1. Metallothioneins have a high content of cysteine residues that bind various heavy metals; these proteins are transcriptionally regulated by both heavy metals and glucocorticoids. From Stenella coeruleoalba (Striped dolphin) (Delphinus coeruleoalbus).
   5323..5372    +  CDS            SET1 (fragment): solubility-enhancement tag derived from T7 phage gene 10B
   5380..5427    +  terminator     T7 terminator: transcription terminator for bacteriophage T7 RNA polymerase
   5487..5591    +  promoter       AmpR promoter: bla
   5592..6452    +  CDS            AmpR: β-lactamase; bla; confers resistance to ampicillin, carbenicillin, and related antibiotics
   6494..7007    -  rep_origin     M13 ori (sequence partly withheld): M13 bacteriophage origin of replication; arrow indicates direction of (+) strand synthesis
>Addgene plasmid #105711 | MT4 | addgene full sequence | sequence record 203723 | Addgene NGS Result
AAAGATCAAAGGATCTTCTTGAGATCCTTTTTTTCTGCGCGTAATCTGCTGCTTGCAAACAAAAAAACCA
CCGCTACCAGCGGTGGTTTGTTTGCCGGATCAAGAGCTACCAACTCTTTTTCCGAAGGTAACTGGCTTCA
GCAGAGCGCAGATACCAAATACTGTCCTTCTAGTGTAGCCGTAGTTAGGCCACCACTTCAAGAACTCTGT
AGCACCGCCTACATACCTCGCTCTGCTAATCCTGTTACCAGTGGCTGCTGCCAGTGGCGATAAGTCGTGT
CTTACCGGGTTGGACTCAAGACGATAGTTACCGGATAAGGCGCAGCGGTCGGGCTGAACGGGGGGTTCGT
GCACACAGCCCAGCTTGGAGCGAACGACCTACACCGAACTGAGATACCTACAGCGTGAGCTATGAGAAAG
CGCCACGCTTCCCGAAGGGAGAAAGGCGGACAGGTATCCGGTAAGCGGCAGGGTCGGAACAGGAGAGCGC
ACGAGGGAGCTTCCAGGGGGAAACGCCTGGTATCTTTATAGTCCTGTCGGGTTTCGCCACCTCTGACTTG
AGCGTCGATTTTTGTGATGCTCGTCAGGGGGGCGGAGCCTATGGAAAAACGCCAGCAACGCGGCCTTTTT
ACGGTTCCTGGCCTTTTGCTGGCCTTTTGCTCACATGTTCTTTCCTGCGTTATCCCCTGATTCTGTGGAT
AACCGTATTACCGCCTTTGAGTGAGCTGATACCGCTCGCCGCAGCCGAACGACCGAGCGCAGCGAGTCAG
TGAGCGAGGAAGCTATGGTGCACTCTCAGTACAATCTGCTCTGATGCCGCATAGTTAAGCCAGTATACAC
TCCGCTATCGCTACGTGACTGGGTCATGGCTGCGCCCCGACACCCGCCAACACCCGCTGACGCGCCCTGA
CGGGCTTGTCTGCTCCCGGCATCCGCTTACAGACAAGCTGTGACCGTCTCCGGGAGCTGCATGTGTCAGA
GGTTTTCACCGTCATCACCGAAACGCGCGAGGCAGCTGCGGTAAAGCTCATCAGCGTGGTCGTGCAGCGA
TTCACAGATGTCTGCCTGTTCATCCGCGTCCAGCTCGTTGAGTTTCTCCAGAAGCGTTAATGTCTGGCTT
CTGATAAAGCGGGCCATGTTAAGGGCGGTTTTTTCCTGTTTGGTCACTGATGCCTCCGTGTAAGGGGGAT
TTCTGTTCATGGGGGTAATGATACCGATGAAACGAGAGAGGATGCTCACGATACGGGTTACTGATGATGA
ACATGCCCGGTTACTGGAACGTTGTGAGGGTAAACAACTGGCGGTATGGATGCGGCGGGACCAGAGAAAA
ATCACTCAGGGTCAATGCCAGCCGAACGCCAGCAAGACGTAGCCCAGCGCGTCGGCCGCCATGCCGGCGA
TAATGGCCTGCTTCTCGCCGAAACGTTTGGTGGCGGGACCAGTGACGAAGGCTTGAGCGAGGGCGTGCAA
GATTCCGAATACCGCAAGCGACAGGCCGATCATCGTCGCGCTCCAGCGAAAGCGGTCCTCGCCGAAAATG
ACCCAGAGCGCTGCCGGCACCTGTCCTACGAGTTGCATGATAAAGAAGACAGTCATAAGTGCGGCGACGA
TAGTCATGCCCCGCGCCCACCGGAAGGAGCTGACTGGGTTGAAGGCTCTCAAGGGCATCGGTCGAGATCC
CGGTGCCTAATGAGTGAGCTAACTTACATTAATTGCGTTGCGCTCACTGCCCGCTTTCCAGTCGGGAAAC
CTGTCGTGCCAGCTGCATTAATGAATCGGCCAACGCGCGGGGAGAGGCGGTTTGCGTATTGGGCGCCAGG
GTGGTTTTTCTTTTCACCAGTGAGACGGGCAACAGCTGATTGCCCTTCACCGCCTGGCCCTGAGAGAGTT
GCAGCAAGCGGTCCACGCTGGTTTGCCCCAGCAGGCGAAAATCCTGTTTGATGGTGGTTAACGGCGGGAT
ATAACATGAGCTGTCTTCGGTATCGTCGTATCCCACTACCGAGATGTCCGCACCAACGCGCAGCCCGGAC
TCGGTAATGGCGCGCATTGCGCCCAGCGCCATCTGATCGTTGGCAACCAGCATCGCAGTGGGAACGATGC
CCTCATTCAGCATTTGCATGGTTTGTTGAAAACCGGACATGGCACTCCAGTCGCCTTCCCGTTCCGCTAT
CGGCTGAATTTGATTGCGAGTGAGATATTTATGCCAGCCAGCCAGACGCAGACGCGCCGAGACAGAACTT
AATGGGCCCGCTAACAGCGCGATTTGCTGGTGACCCAATGCGACCAGATGCTCCACGCCCAGTCGCGTAC
CGTCTTCATGGGAGAAAATAATACTGTTGATGGGTGTCTGGTCAGAGACATCAAGAAATAACGCCGGAAC
ATTAGTGCAGGCAGCTTCCACAGCAATGGCATCCTGGTCATCCAGCGGATAGTTAATGATCAGCCCACTG
ACGCGTTGCGCGAGAAGATTGTGCACCGCCGCTTTACAGGCTTCGACGCCGCTTCGTTCTACCATCGACA
CCACCACGCTGGCACCCAGTTGATCGGCGCGAGATTTAATCGCCGCGACAATTTGCGACGGCGCGTGCAG
GGCCAGACTGGAGGTGGCAACGCCAATCAGCAACGACTGTTTGCCCGCCAGTTGTTGTGCCACGCGGTTG
GGAATGTAATTCAGCTCCGCCATCGCCGCTTCCACTTTTTCCCGCGTTTTCGCAGAAACGTGGCTGGCCT
GGTTCACCACGCGGGAAACGGTCTGATAAGAGACACCGGCATACTCTGCGACATCGTATAACGTTACTGG
TTTCACATTCACCACCCTGAATTGACTCTCTTCCGGGCGCTATCATGCCATACCGCGAAAGGTTTTGCGC
CATTCGATGGTGTCCGGGATCTCGACGCTCTCCCTTATGCGACTCCTGCATTAGGAAGCAGCCCAGTAGT
AGGTTGAGGCCGTTGAGCACCGCCGCCGCAAGGAATGGTGCATGCCGGCATGCCGCCCTTTCGTCTTCAA
GAATTAATTCCCAATTCCCCAGGCATCAAATAAAACGAAAGGCTCAGTCGAAAGACTGGGCCTTTCGTTT
TATCTGTTGTTTGTCGGTGAACGCTCTCCTGAGTAGGACAAATCCGCCGGGAGCGGATTTGAACGTTGCG
AAGCAACGGCCCGGAGGGTGGCGGGCAGGACGCCCGCCATAAACTGCCAGGAATTAATTCCCCAGGCATC
AAATAAAACGAAAGGCTCAGTCGAAAGACTGGGCCTTTCGTTTTATCTGTTGTTTGTCGGTGAACGCTCT
CCTGAGTAGGACAAATCCGCCGGGAGCGGATTTGAACGTTGCGAAGCAACGGCCCGGAGGGTGGCGGGCA
GGACGCCCGCCATAAACTGCCAGGAATTGGGGATCGGAATTAATTCCCGGTTTAAACCGGGGATCTCGAT
CCCGCGAAATTAATACGACTCACTATAGGGGAATTGTGAGCGGATAACAATTCCCCTCTAGAAATAATTT
TGTTTAACTTTAAGAAGGAGATATACTTATGAAAATCGAAGAAGGTAAACTGGTAATCGGTTCCCTGGAG
GGTTGCTTTGCCAAGGGTACCAATGTTTTAATGGCGGATGGGTCTATTGAATGTATTGAAAACATTGAGG
TTGGTAATAAGGTCATGGGTAAAGATGGCAGACCTCGTGAGGTAATTAAATTGCCCAGAGGAAGAGAAAC
TATGTACAGCGTCGTGCAGAAAAGTCAGCACAGAGCCCACAAAAGTGACTCAAGTCGTGAAGTGCCAGAA
TTACTCAAGTTTACGTGTAATGCGACCCATGAGTTGGTTGTTAGAACACCTCGTAGTGTCCGCCGTTTGT
CTCGTACCATTAAGGGTGTCGAATATTTTGAAGTTATTACTTTTGAGATGGGCCAAAAGAAAGCCCCCGA
CGGTAGAATTGTTGAGCTTGTCAAGGAAGTTTCAAAGAGCTACCCAATATCTGAGGGGCCTGAGAGAGCC
AACGAATTAGTAGAATCCTATAGAAAGGCTTCAAATAAAGCTTATTTTGAGTGGACTATTGAGGCCAGAG
ATCTTTCTCTGTTGGGTTCCCATGTTCGTAAAGCTACCTACCAGACTTACGCTCCAATTCTTTATGAGAA
TGACCACTTTTTCGACTACATGCAAAAAAGTAAGTTTCATCTCACCATTGAAGGTCCAAAAGTACTTGCT
TATTTACTTGGTTTATGGATTGGTGATGGATTGTCTGACAGGGCAACTTTTTCGGTTGATTCCAGAGATA
CTTCTTTGATGGAACGTGTTACTGAATATGCTGAAAAGTTGAATTTGTGCGCCGAGTATAAGGACAGAAA
AGAACCACAAGTTGCCAAAACTGTTAATTTGTACTCTAAAGTTGTCAGAGGTGCTAGCACAAATCCTGGT
GTATCCGCTTGGCAGGTCAACACAGCTTATACTGCGGGACAATTGGTCACATATAACGGCAAGACGTATA
AATGTTTGCAGCCCCACACCTCCTTGGCAGGATGGGAACCATCCAACGTTCCTGCCTTGTGGCAGCTTCA
AGGTGGCCACGGTGGTATTCGCAATAATCTTAATACTGAGAATCCATTATGGGACGCTATTGTTGGCTTA
GGATTCTTGAAGGACGGTGTCAAAAATATTCCTTCTTTCTTGTCTACGGACAATATCGGTACTCGTGAAA
CATTTCTTGCTGGTCTAATTGATTCTGATGGCTATGTTACTGATGAGCATGGTATTAAAGCAACAATAAA
GACAATTCATACTTCTGTCAGAGATGGTTTGGTTTCCCTTGCTCGTTCTTTAGGCTTAGTAGTCTCGGTT
AACGCAGAACCTGCTAAGGTTGACATGAATGTCACCAAACATAAAATTAGTTATGCTATTTATATGTCTG
GTGGAGATGTTTTGCTTAACGTTCTTTCGAAGTGTGCCGGCTCTAAAAAATTCAGGCCTGCTCCCGCCGC
TGCTTTTGCACGTGAGTGCCGCGGATTTTATTTCGAGTTACAAGAATTGAAGGAAGACGATTATTATGGG
ATTACTTTATCTGATGATTCTGATCATCAGTTTTTGCTTGGATCTCAGGTTGTTGTACAGAACATGGACC
CGCGTGAATGTGTCTGTATGAGTGGTGGTATTTGTATGTGTGGTGATAACTGTAAGTGTACGACGTGTAA
CTGTAAAACGTGCCGCAAAAGTTGCTGTCCGTGCTGTCCGCCGGGTTGCGCAAAGTGTGCCCGTGGTTGC
ATTTGTAAAGGCGGTAGCGATAAGTGCTCTTGCTGTCCGTAACTGCAGGTAATTAAATAACTAGTTGATC
CGGCTGCTAACAAAGCCCGAAAGGAAGCTGAGTTGGCTGCTGCCACCGCTGAGCAATAACTAGCATAACC
CCTTGGGGCCTCTAAACGGGTCTTGAGGGGTTTTTTGCTGAAAGGAGGAACTATATCCGGATAACTACGT
CAGGTGGCACTTTTCGGGGAAATGTGCGCGGAACCCCTATTTGTTTATTTTTCTAAATACATTCAAATAT
GTATCCGCTCATGAGACAATAACCCTGATAAATGCTTCAATAATATTGAAAAAGGAAGAGTATGAGTATT
CAACATTTCCGTGTCGCCCTTATTCCCTTTTTTGCGGCATTTTGCCTTCCTGTTTTTGCTCACCCAGAAA
CGCTGGTGAAAGTAAAAGATGCTGAAGATCAGTTGGGTGCACGAGTGGGTTACATCGAACTGGATCTCAA
CAGCGGTAAGATCCTTGAGAGTTTTCGCCCCGAAGAACGTTTCCCAATGATGAGCACTTTTAAAGTTCTG
CTATGTGGCGCGGTATTATCCCGTGTTGACGCCGGGCAAGAGCAACTCGGTCGCCGCATACACTATTCTC
AGAATGACTTGGTTGAGTACTCACCAGTCACAGAAAAGCATCTTACGGATGGCATGACAGTAAGAGAATT
ATGCAGTGCTGCCATAACCATGAGTGATAACACTGCGGCCAACTTACTTCTGACAACGATCGGAGGACCG
AAGGAGCTAACCGCTTTTTTGCACAACATGGGGGATCATGTAACTCGCCTTGATCGTTGGGAACCGGAGC
TGAATGAAGCCATACCAAACGACGAGCGTGACACCACGATGCCTGTAGCAATGGCAACAACGTTGCGCAA
ACTATTAACTGGCGAACTACTTACTCTAGCTTCCCGGCAACAATTAATAGACTGGATGGAGGCGGATAAA
GTTGCAGGACCACTTCTGCGCTCGGCCCTTCCGGCTGGCTGGTTTATTGCTGATAAATCTGGAGCCGGTG
AGCGTGGGTCTCGCGGTATCATTGCAGCACTGGGGCCAGATGGTAAGCCCTCCCGTATCGTAGTTATCTA
CACGACGGGGAGTCAGGCAACTATGGATGAACGAAATAGACAGATCGCTGAGATAGGTGCCTCACTGATT
AAGCATTGGTAACTGTCAGACCAAGTTTACTCATATATACTTTAGATTGATT
[38 nt withheld, positions 6493-6530]
A
[37 nt withheld, positions 6532-6568]
ATTTTGTTAAAATTCGCGTTAAATTTTTGTTAAATCAGCTCATTTTTTAACCAATAGGCCGAAATCGGCA
AAATCCCTTATAAATCAAAAGAATAGCCCGAGATAGGGT
[37 nt withheld, positions 6678-6714]
AAAGAACGTGGACTCCAACGTCAAAGG
[141 nt withheld, positions 6742-6882]
G
[125 nt withheld, positions 6884-7008]
AAAGGATCTAGGTGAAGATCCTTTTTGATAATCTCATGACCAAAATCCCTTAACGTGAGTTTTCGTTCCA
CTGAGCGTCAGACCCCGTAGA
